Addgene plasmid #133758: pLVX-Puro-TDP-43-K263E
Purpose: Lentiviral expression of human TDP-43 K263E disease mutant in mammalian cells.
Depositing lab: Shawn Ferguson. Depositing organization: Yale University. Publication: Pleiotropic requirements for human TDP-43 in the regulation of cell and organelle homeostasis. Roczniak-Ferguson A, Ferguson SM. Life Sci Alliance. 2019 Sep 16;2(5). pii: 2/5/e201900358. doi: 10.26508/lsa.201900358. Print 2019 Oct. PubMed 31527135.
Backbone
  Vector backbone: plvx-puro
  Backbone manufacturer: Clontech
  Backbone size w/o insert (bp): 8102
  Total vector size (bp): 9353
  Vector type: Mammalian Expression, Lentiviral
  Selectable markers: Puromycin
Growth in bacteria
  Bacterial resistance: Ampicillin, 100 μg/mL
  Growth temperature: 37°C
  Growth strain: NEB Stable
  Copy number: Unknown
Gene/Insert
  Gene/Insert name: TDP-43 (alt name: TARDBP)
  Species: H. sapiens (human)
  Insert size (bp): 1215
  Mutation: Changed lysine 263 to glutamate.
  GenBank ID: NM_007375
  Entrez Gene: TARDBP (a.k.a. ALS10, TDP-43)
  Promoter: CMV
  Cloning method: Gibson Cloning
  Sequencing primers: 5′ ggcgtgtacggtgggagg; 3′ gcatgctccagactgccttgg
Terms and licenses: Academic/Nonprofit Terms; Industry Terms: Not Available to Industry
Depositor comments: Please visit https://www.biorxiv.org/content/10.1101/560144v1 for bioRxiv preprint.
How to cite: pLVX-Puro-TDP-43-K263E was a gift from Shawn Ferguson (Addgene plasmid # 133758 ; http://n2t.net/addgene:133758 ; RRID:Addgene_133758)
