[The description below was written by a language model from this plasmid's Addgene catalogue record and pLannotate feature annotations shown in this document.]
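Description:
pLVX-Puro-TDP-43-K263E is an HIV-1-based lentiviral transfer plasmid built on the commercial pLVX-Puro backbone for expressing a mutant form of human TDP-43 (TARDBP) in mammalian cells. It is propagated in E. coli through a high-copy ColE1/pUC-type origin and selected with ampicillin via the β-lactamase gene; a recombination-deficient growth strain is recorded, as is usual for plasmids carrying repeated LTR sequences. The viral portion is flanked by two HIV-1 LTR sequences and contains the Ψ packaging signal with an adjoining gag fragment, the Rev response element for Rev-dependent nuclear export of the genomic RNA, and the cPPT/CTS, which aids nuclear import of the reverse-transcribed genome. Packaging functions are not encoded on the plasmid and must be supplied in trans.

Between the LTRs, the CMV immediate-early enhancer and promoter drive the TDP-43 coding sequence, inserted by Gibson assembly just downstream of remnant multiple cloning site sequence. The insert carries a lysine-to-glutamate change at residue 263, described in the record as a disease mutant; no epitope tag or fluorescent reporter is annotated. TDP-43 is an RNA-binding protein involved in splicing and other RNA processing steps. A separate mouse PGK promoter drives puromycin N-acetyltransferase, allowing selection of stably transduced cells, and a WPRE downstream of this cassette enhances transcript expression.

The construct is suited to generating cell populations that stably express this TDP-43 variant, for example to compare its function with the wild-type protein. The two sequence records, depositor-supplied and repository-sequenced, differ slightly in length (9,353 versus 9,306 nt) but have matching annotations at identical positions apart from the origin-spanning nef fragment.
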