Features (pLannotate 1.2.2; 24 found; start..end, strand, type, name):
    377..634     +  LTR            5' LTR (truncated): truncated 5' long terminal repeat (LTR) from HIV-1
    681..806     +  misc_feature   HIV-1 Ψ: packaging signal of human immunodeficiency virus type 1
    790..1128    +  CDS            HIV-1 gag (fragment): gag protein from human immunodeficiency virus 1; gag
   1303..1536    +  misc_feature   RRE: The Rev response element (RRE) of HIV-1 allows for Rev-dependent mRNA export from the nucleus to the cytoplasm.
   1913..2013    +  CDS            Rev (fragment): human immunodeficiency virus 1 (HIV-1) Rev protein; rev; enhances nuclear export of unspliced and incompletely spliced viral mRNAs
   2028..2143    +  misc_feature   cPPT/CTS: central polypurine tract and central termination sequence of HIV-1 (lacking the first T)
   2201..2504    +  enhancer       CMV enhancer: human cytomegalovirus immediate early enhancer
   2505..2708    +  promoter       CMV promoter: human cytomegalovirus (CMV) immediate early promoter
   2793..2861    +  misc_feature   MCS (fragment): multiple cloning site
   2867..4108    +  CDS            TARDBP: TADBP_HUMAN - Also known as TDP43. Experimental evidence at protein level: Swiss-Prot protein existence level 1. RNA-binding protein that is involved in various steps of RNA biogenesis and processing (PubMed:23519609). Preferentially binds, via its two RNA recognition motifs RRM1 and RRM2, to GU-repeats on RNA molecules predominantly localized within long introns and in the 3'UTR of mRNAs (PubMed:23519609, PubMed:24240615, PubMed:24464995). In turn, regulates the splicing of many non-coding and protein-coding RNAs including proteins involved in neuronal survival, as well as mRNAs that encode p
   4141..4640    +  promoter       PGK promoter: mouse phosphoglycerate kinase 1 promoter
   4661..5260    +  CDS            PuroR: puromycin N-acetyltransferase; pac from Streptomyces alboniger; confers resistance to puromycin
   5274..5862    +  misc_feature   WPRE: woodchuck hepatitis virus posttranscriptional regulatory element
   5879..6397    +  CDS            nef (fragment): NEF_HV1BR - Experimental evidence at protein level: Swiss-Prot protein existence level 1. Extracellular Nef protein targets CD4(+) T-lymphocytes for apoptosis by interacting with CXCR4 surface receptors (PubMed:14990729). From Human immunodeficiency virus type 1 group M subtype B (isolate BRU/LAI) (HIV-1).
   6445..6702    +  LTR            5' LTR (truncated): truncated 5' long terminal repeat (LTR) from HIV-1
   6855..6871    -  protein_bind   lac operator: The lac repressor binds to the lac operator to inhibit transcription in E. coli. This inhibition can be relieved by adding lactose or isopropyl-β-D-thiogalactopyranoside (IPTG). lac repressor encoded by lacI
   6879..6909    -  promoter       lac promoter: promoter for the E. coli lac operon
   6924..6945    -  protein_bind   CAP binding site: CAP binding activates transcription in the presence of cAMP. E. coli catabolite activator protein
   6958..7050    -  CDS            lacI (fragment): lac repressor; lacI; The lac repressor binds to the lac operator to inhibit transcription in E. coli. This inhibition can be relieved by adding lactose or isopropyl-β-D-thiogalactopyranoside (IPTG).
   7233..7821    -  rep_origin     ori: high-copy-number ColE1/pMB1/pBR322/pUC origin of replication
   7992..8852    -  CDS            AmpR: β-lactamase; bla; confers resistance to ampicillin, carbenicillin, and related antibiotics
   8853..8957    -  promoter       AmpR promoter: bla
   9005..9139    +  polyA_signal   SV40 poly(A) signal: SV40 polyadenylation signal
   9353..329     +  CDS            nef (fragment) (across the origin): NEF_HV1BR - Experimental evidence at protein level: Swiss-Prot protein existence level 1. Extracellular Nef protein targets CD4(+) T-lymphocytes for apoptosis by interacting with CXCR4 surface receptors (PubMed:14990729). From Human immunodeficiency virus type 1 group M subtype B (isolate BRU/LAI) (HIV-1).
>Addgene plasmid #133758 | pLVX-Puro-TDP-43-K263E | depositor full sequence | sequence record 257041 | pLVX-Puro-TDP-43-K263E sequence 9353 bps
TGGAAGGGCTAATTCACTCCCAAAGAAGACAAGATATCCTTGATCTGTGGATCTACCACACACAAGGCTA
CTTCCCTGATTAGCAGAACTACACACCAGGGCCAGGGGTCAGATATCCACTGACCTTTGGATGGTGCTAC
AAGCTAGTACCAGTTGAGCCAGATAAGGTAGAAGAGGCCAATAAAGGAGAGAACACCAGCTTGTTACACC
CTGTGAGCCTGCATGGGATGGATGACCCGGAGAGAGAAGTGTTAGAGTGGAGGTTTGACAGCCGCCTAGC
ATTTCATCACGTGGCCCGAGAGCTGCATCCGGAGTACTTCAAGAACTGCTGATATCGAGCTTGCTACAAG
GGACTTTCCGCTGGGGACTTTCCAGGGAGGCGTGGCCTGGGCGGGACTGGGGAGTGGCGAGCCCTCAGAT
CCTGCATATAAGCAGCTGCTTTTTGCCTGTACTGGGTCTCTCTGGTTAGACCAGATCTGAGCCTGGGAGC
TCTCTGGCTAACTAGGGAACCCACTGCTTAAGCCTCAATAAAGCTTGCCTTGAGTGCTTCAAGTAGTGTG
TGCCCGTCTGTTGTGTGACTCTGGTAACTAGAGATCCCTCAGACCCTTTTAGTCAGTGTGGAAAATCTCT
AGCAGTGGCGCCCGAACAGGGACTTGAAAGCGAAAGGGAAACCAGAGGAGCTCTCTCGACGCAGGACTCG
GCTTGCTGAAGCGCGCACGGCAAGAGGCGAGGGGCGGCGACTGGTGAGTACGCCAAAAATTTTGACTAGC
GGAGGCTAGAAGGAGAGAGATGGGTGCGAGAGCGTCAGTATTAAGCGGGGGAGAATTAGATCGCGATGGG
AAAAAATTCGGTTAAGGCCAGGGGGAAAGAAAAAATATAAATTAAAACATATAGTATGGGCAAGCAGGGA
GCTAGAACGATTCGCAGTTAATCCTGGCCTGTTAGAAACATCAGAAGGCTGTAGACAAATACTGGGACAG
CTACAACCATCCCTTCAGACAGGATCAGAAGAACTTAGATCATTATATAATACAGTAGCAACCCTCTATT
GTGTGCATCAAAGGATAGAGATAAAAGACACCAAGGAAGCTTTAGACAAGATAGAGGAAGAGCAAAACAA
AAGTAAGACCACCGCACAGCAAGCGGCCGGCCGCTGATCTTCAGACCTGGAGGAGGAGATATGAGGGACA
ATTGGAGAAGTGAATTATATAAATATAAAGTAGTAAAAATTGAACCATTAGGAGTAGCACCCACCAAGGC
AAAGAGAAGAGTGGTGCAGAGAGAAAAAAGAGCAGTGGGAATAGGAGCTTTGTTCCTTGGGTTCTTGGGA
GCAGCAGGAAGCACTATGGGCGCAGCGTCAATGACGCTGACGGTACAGGCCAGACAATTATTGTCTGGTA
TAGTGCAGCAGCAGAACAATTTGCTGAGGGCTATTGAGGCGCAACAGCATCTGTTGCAACTCACAGTCTG
GGGCATCAAGCAGCTCCAGGCAAGAATCCTGGCTGTGGAAAGATACCTAAAGGATCAACAGCTCCTGGGG
ATTTGGGGTTGCTCTGGAAAACTCATTTGCACCACTGCTGTGCCTTGGAATGCTAGTTGGAGTAATAAAT
CTCTGGAACAGATTTGGAATCACACGACCTGGATGGAGTGGGACAGAGAAATTAACAATTACACAAGCTT
AATACACTCCTTAATTGAAGAATCGCAAAACCAGCAAGAAAAGAATGAACAAGAATTATTGGAATTAGAT
AAATGGGCAAGTTTGTGGAATTGGTTTAACATAACAAATTGGCTGTGGTATATAAAATTATTCATAATGA
TAGTAGGAGGCTTGGTAGGTTTAAGAATAGTTTTTGCTGTACTTTCTATAGTGAATAGAGTTAGGCAGGG
ATATTCACCATTATCGTTTCAGACCCACCTCCCAACCCCGAGGGGACCCGACAGGCCCGAAGGAATAGAA
GAAGAAGGTGGAGAGAGAGACAGAGACAGATCCATTCGATTAGTGAACGGATCTCGACGGTATCGCCTTT
AAAAGAAAAGGGGGGATTGGGGGGTACAGTGCAGGGGAAAGAATAGTAGACATAATAGCAACAGACATAC
AAACTAAAGAATTACAAAAACAAATTACAAAAATTCAAAATTTTCGGGTTTATTACAGGGACAGCAGAGA
TCCAGTTTATCGATAAGCTTGGGAGTTCCGCGTTACATAACTTACGGTAAATGGCCCGCCTGGCTGACCG
CCCAACGACCCCCGCCCATTGACGTCAATAATGACGTATGTTCCCATAGTAACGCCAATAGGGACTTTCC
ATTGACGTCAATGGGTGGAGTATTTACGGTAAACTGCCCACTTGGCAGTACATCAAGTGTATCATATGCC
AAGTACGCCCCCTATTGACGTCAATGACGGTAAATGGCCCGCCTGGCATTATGCCCAGTACATGACCTTA
TGGGACTTTCCTACTTGGCAGTACATCTACGTATTAGTCATCGCTATTACCATGGTGATGCGGTTTTGGC
AGTACATCAATGGGCGTGGATAGCGGTTTGACTCACGGGGATTTCCAAGTCTCCACCCCATTGACGTCAA
TGGGAGTTTGTTTTGGCACCAAAATCAACGGGACTTTCCAAAATGTCGTAACAACTCCGCCCCATTGACG
CAAATGGGCGGTAGGCGTGTACGGTGGGAGGTCTATATAAGCAGAGCTCGTTTAGTGAACCGTCAGATCG
CCTGGAGACGCCATCCACGCTGTTTTGACCTCCATAGAAGACACCGACTCTACTAGAGGATCGCTAGCGC
TACCGGACTCAGATCTCGAGCTCAAGCTTCGAATTCTGCAGTCGACGGTACCGCGGGCCCGCCACCATGT
CTGAATATATTCGGGTAACCGAAGATGAGAACGATGAGCCCATTGAAATACCATCGGAAGACGATGGGAC
GGTGCTGCTCTCCACGGTTACAGCCCAGTTTCCAGGGGCGTGTGGGCTTCGCTACAGGAATCCAGTGTCT
CAGTGTATGAGAGGTGTCCGGCTGGTAGAAGGAATTCTGCATGCCCCAGATGCTGGCTGGGGAAATCTGG
TGTATGTTGTCAACTATCCAAAAGATAACAAAAGAAAAATGGATGAGACAGATGCTTCATCAGCAGTGAA
AGTGAAAAGAGCAGTCCAGAAAACATCCGATTTAATAGTGTTGGGTCTCCCATGGAAAACAACCGAACAG
GACCTGAAAGAGTATTTTAGTACCTTTGGAGAAGTTCTTATGGTGCAGGTCAAGAAAGATCTTAAGACTG
GTCATTCAAAGGGGTTTGGCTTTGTTCGTTTTACGGAATATGAAACACAAGTGAAAGTAATGTCACAGCG
ACATATGATAGATGGACGATGGTGTGACTGCAAACTTCCTAATTCTAAGCAAAGCCAAGATGAGCCTTTG
AGAAGCAGAAAAGTGTTTGTGGGGCGCTGTACAGAGGACATGACTGAGGATGAGCTGCGGGAGTTCTTCT
CTCAGTACGGGGATGTGATGGATGTCTTCATCCCCAAGCCATTCAGGGCCTTTGCCTTTGTTACATTTGC
AGATGATCAGATTGCGCAGTCTCTTTGTGGAGAGGACTTGATCATTAAAGGAATCAGCGTTCATATATCC
AATGCCGAACCTGAGCACAATAGCAATAGACAGTTAGAAAGAAGTGGAAGATTTGGTGGTAATCCAGGTG
GCTTTGGGAATCAGGGTGGATTTGGTAATAGCAGAGGGGGTGGAGCTGGTTTGGGAAACAATCAAGGTAG
TAATATGGGTGGTGGGATGAACTTTGGTGCGTTCAGCATTAATCCAGCCATGATGGCTGCCGCCCAGGCA
GCACTACAGAGCAGTTGGGGTATGATGGGCATGTTAGCCAGCCAGCAGAACCAGTCAGGCCCATCGGGTA
ATAACCAAAACCAAGGCAACATGCAGAGGGAGCCAAACCAGGCCTTCGGTTCTGGAAATAACTCTTATAG
TGGCTCTAATTCTGGTGCAGCAATTGGTTGGGGATCAGCATCCAATGCAGGGTCGGGCAGTGGTTTTAAT
GGAGGCTTTGGCTCAAGCATGGATTCTAAGTCTTCTGGCTGGGGAATGTAGGGGATCCCGCGACTCTAGA
TAATTCTACCGGGTAGGGGAGGCGCTTTTCCCAAGGCAGTCTGGAGCATGCGCTTTAGCAGCCCCGCTGG
GCACTTGGCGCTACACAAGTGGCCTCTGGCCTCGCACACATTCCACATCCACCGGTAGGCGCCAACCGGC
TCCGTTCTTTGGTGGCCCCTTCGCGCCACCTTCTACTCCTCCCCTAGTCAGGAAGTTCCCCCCCGCCCCG
CAGCTCGCGTCGTGCAGGACGTGACAAATGGAAGTAGCACGTCTCACTAGTCTCGTGCAGATGGACAGCA
CCGCTGAGCAATGGAAGCGGGTAGGCCTTTGGGGCAGCGGCCAATAGCAGCTTTGCTCCTTCGCTTTCTG
GGCTCAGAGGCTGGGAAGGGGTGGGTCCGGGGGCGGGCTCAGGGGCGGGCTCAGGGGCGGGGCGGGCGCC
CGAAGGTCCTCCGGAGGCCCGGCATTCTGCACGCTTCAAAAGCGCACGTCTGCCGCGCTGTTCTCCTCTT
CCTCATCTCCGGGCCTTTCGACCTGCAGCCCAAGCTTACCATGACCGAGTACAAGCCCACGGTGCGCCTC
GCCACCCGCGACGACGTCCCCAGGGCCGTACGCACCCTCGCCGCCGCGTTCGCCGACTACCCCGCCACGC
GCCACACCGTCGATCCGGACCGCCACATCGAGCGGGTCACCGAGCTGCAAGAACTCTTCCTCACGCGCGT
CGGGCTCGACATCGGCAAGGTGTGGGTCGCGGACGACGGCGCCGCGGTGGCGGTCTGGACCACGCCGGAG
AGCGTCGAAGCGGGGGCGGTGTTCGCCGAGATCGGCCCGCGCATGGCCGAGTTGAGCGGTTCCCGGCTGG
CCGCGCAGCAACAGATGGAAGGCCTCCTGGCGCCGCACCGGCCCAAGGAGCCCGCGTGGTTCCTGGCCAC
CGTCGGCGTCTCGCCCGACCACCAGGGCAAGGGTCTGGGCAGCGCCGTCGTGCTCCCCGGAGTGGAGGCG
GCCGAGCGCGCCGGGGTGCCCGCCTTCCTGGAGACCTCCGCGCCCCGCAACCTCCCCTTCTACGAGCGGC
TCGGCTTCACCGTCACCGCCGACGTCGAGGTGCCCGAAGGACCGCGCACCTGGTGCATGACCCGCAAGCC
CGGTGCCTGACCGCGTCTGGAACAATCAACCTCTGGATTACAAAATTTGTGAAAGATTGACTGGTATTCT
TAACTATGTTGCTCCTTTTACGCTATGTGGATACGCTGCTTTAATGCCTTTGTATCATGCTATTGCTTCC
CGTATGGCTTTCATTTTCTCCTCCTTGTATAAATCCTGGTTGCTGTCTCTTTATGAGGAGTTGTGGCCCG
TTGTCAGGCAACGTGGCGTGGTGTGCACTGTGTTTGCTGACGCAACCCCCACTGGTTGGGGCATTGCCAC
CACCTGTCAGCTCCTTTCCGGGACTTTCGCTTTCCCCCTCCCTATTGCCACGGCGGAACTCATCGCCGCC
TGCCTTGCCCGCTGCTGGACAGGGGCTCGGCTGTTGGGCACTGACAATTCCGTGGTGTTGTCGGGGAAGC
TGACGTCCTTTCCATGGCTGCTCGCCTGTGTTGCCACCTGGATTCTGCGCGGGACGTCCTTCTGCTACGT
CCCTTCGGCCCTCAATCCAGCGGACCTTCCTTCCCGCGGCCTGCTGCCGGCTCTGCGGCCTCTTCCGCGT
CTTCGCCTTCGCCCTCAGACGAGTCGGATCTCCCTTTGGGCCGCCTCCCCGCCTGGAATTAATTCTGCAG
TCGAGACCTAGAAAAACATGGAGCAATCACAAGTAGCAATACAGCAGCTACCAATGCTGATTGTGCCTGG
CTAGAAGCACAAGAGGAGGAGGAGGTGGGTTTTCCAGTCACACCTCAGGTACCTTTAAGACCAATGACTT
ACAAGGCAGCTGTAGATCTTAGCCACTTTTTAAAAGAAAAGAGGGGACTGGAAGGGCTAATTCACTCCCA
ACGAAGACAAGATATCCTTGATCTGTGGATCTACCACACACAAGGCTACTTCCCTGATTAGCAGAACTAC
ACACCAGGGCCAGGGGTCAGATATCCACTGACCTTTGGATGGTGCTACAAGCTAGTACCAGTTGAGCCAG
ATAAGGTAGAAGAGGCCAATAAAGGAGAGAACACCAGCTTGTTACACCCTGTGAGCCTGCATGGGATGGA
TGACCCGGAGAGAGAAGTGTTAGAGTGGAGGTTTGACAGCCGCCTAGCATTTCATCACGTGGCCCGAGAG
CTGCATCCGGAGTACTTCAAGAACTGCTGATATCGAGCTTGCTACAAGGGACTTTCCGCTGGGGACTTTC
CAGGGAGGCGTGGCCTGGGCGGGACTGGGGAGTGGCGAGCCCTCAGATCCTGCATATAAGCAGCTGCTTT
TTGCCTGTACTGGGTCTCTCTGGTTAGACCAGATCTGAGCCTGGGAGCTCTCTGGCTAACTAGGGAACCC
ACTGCTTAAGCCTCAATAAAGCTTGCCTTGAGTGCTTCAAGTAGTGTGTGCCCGTCTGTTGTGTGACTCT
GGTAACTAGAGATCCCTCAGACCCTTTTAGTCAGTGTGGAAAATCTCTAGCAGTAGTAGTTCATGTCATC
TTATTATTCAGTATTTATAACTTGCAAAGAAATGAATATCAGAGAGTGAGAGGCCTTGACATTGCTAGCG
TTTTACCGTCGACCTCTAGCTAGAGCTTGGCGTAATCATGGTCATAGCTGTTTCCTGTGTGAAATTGTTA
TCCGCTCACAATTCCACACAACATACGAGCCGGAAGCATAAAGTGTAAAGCCTGGGGTGCCTAATGAGTG
AGCTAACTCACATTAATTGCGTTGCGCTCACTGCCCGCTTTCCAGTCGGGAAACCTGTCGTGCCAGCTGC
ATTAATGAATCGGCCAACGCGCGGGGAGAGGCGGTTTGCGTATTGGGCGCTCTTCCGCTTCCTCGCTCAC
TGACTCGCTGCGCTCGGTCGTTCGGCTGCGGCGAGCGGTATCAGCTCACTCAAAGGCGGTAATACGGTTA
TCCACAGAATCAGGGGATAACGCAGGAAAGAACATGTGAGCAAAAGGCCAGCAAAAGGCCAGGAACCGTA
AAAAGGCCGCGTTGCTGGCGTTTTTCCATAGGCTCCGCCCCCCTGACGAGCATCACAAAAATCGACGCTC
AAGTCAGAGGTGGCGAAACCCGACAGGACTATAAAGATACCAGGCGTTTCCCCCTGGAAGCTCCCTCGTG
CGCTCTCCTGTTCCGACCCTGCCGCTTACCGGATACCTGTCCGCCTTTCTCCCTTCGGGAAGCGTGGCGC
TTTCTCATAGCTCACGCTGTAGGTATCTCAGTTCGGTGTAGGTCGTTCGCTCCAAGCTGGGCTGTGTGCA
CGAACCCCCCGTTCAGCCCGACCGCTGCGCCTTATCCGGTAACTATCGTCTTGAGTCCAACCCGGTAAGA
CACGACTTATCGCCACTGGCAGCAGCCACTGGTAACAGGATTAGCAGAGCGAGGTATGTAGGCGGTGCTA
CAGAGTTCTTGAAGTGGTGGCCTAACTACGGCTACACTAGAAGAACAGTATTTGGTATCTGCGCTCTGCT
GAAGCCAGTTACCTTCGGAAAAAGAGTTGGTAGCTCTTGATCCGGCAAACAAACCACCGCTGGTAGCGGT
GGTTTTTTTGTTTGCAAGCAGCAGATTACGCGCAGAAAAAAAGGATCTCAAGAAGATCCTTTGATCTTTT
CTACGGGGTCTGACGCTCAGTGGAACGAAAACTCACGTTAAGGGATTTTGGTCATGAGATTATCAAAAAG
GATCTTCACCTAGATCCTTTTAAATTAAAAATGAAGTTTTAAATCAATCTAAAGTATATATGAGTAAACT
TGGTCTGACAGTTACCAATGCTTAATCAGTGAGGCACCTATCTCAGCGATCTGTCTATTTCGTTCATCCA
TAGTTGCCTGACTCCCCGTCGTGTAGATAACTACGATACGGGAGGGCTTACCATCTGGCCCCAGTGCTGC
AATGATACCGCGAGACCCACGCTCACCGGCTCCAGATTTATCAGCAATAAACCAGCCAGCCGGAAGGGCC
GAGCGCAGAAGTGGTCCTGCAACTTTATCCGCCTCCATCCAGTCTATTAATTGTTGCCGGGAAGCTAGAG
TAAGTAGTTCGCCAGTTAATAGTTTGCGCAACGTTGTTGCCATTGCTACAGGCATCGTGGTGTCACGCTC
GTCGTTTGGTATGGCTTCATTCAGCTCCGGTTCCCAACGATCAAGGCGAGTTACATGATCCCCCATGTTG
TGCAAAAAAGCGGTTAGCTCCTTCGGTCCTCCGATCGTTGTCAGAAGTAAGTTGGCCGCAGTGTTATCAC
TCATGGTTATGGCAGCACTGCATAATTCTCTTACTGTCATGCCATCCGTAAGATGCTTTTCTGTGACTGG
TGAGTACTCAACCAAGTCATTCTGAGAATAGTGTATGCGGCGACCGAGTTGCTCTTGCCCGGCGTCAATA
CGGGATAATACCGCGCCACATAGCAGAACTTTAAAAGTGCTCATCATTGGAAAACGTTCTTCGGGGCGAA
AACTCTCAAGGATCTTACCGCTGTTGAGATCCAGTTCGATGTAACCCACTCGTGCACCCAACTGATCTTC
AGCATCTTTTACTTTCACCAGCGTTTCTGGGTGAGCAAAAACAGGAAGGCAAAATGCCGCAAAAAAGGGA
ATAAGGGCGACACGGAAATGTTGAATACTCATACTCTTCCTTTTTCAATATTATTGAAGCATTTATCAGG
GTTATTGTCTCATGAGCGGATACATATTTGAATGTATTTAGAAAAATAAACAAATAGGGGTTCCGCGCAC
ATTTCCCCGAAAAGTGCCACCTGACGTCGACGGATCGGGAGATCAACTTGTTTATTGCAGCTTATAATGG
TTACAAATAAAGCAATAGCATCACAAATTTCACAAATAAAGCATTTTTTTCACTGCATTCTAGTTGTGGT
TTGTCCAAACTCATCAATGTATCTTATCATGTCTGGATCAACTGGATAACTCAAGCTAACCAAAATCATC
CCAAACTTCCCACCCCATACCCTATTACCACTGCCAATTACCTGTGGTTTCATTTACTCTAAACCTGTGA
TTCCTCTGAATTATTTTCATTTTAAAGAAATTGTATTTGTTAAATATGTACTACAAACTTAGTAGTTTTT
AAAGAAATTGTATTTGTTAAATATGTACTACAAACTTAGTAGT
