Features (pLannotate 1.2.2; 24 found; start..end, strand, type, name):
    377..634     +  LTR            5' LTR (truncated): truncated 5' long terminal repeat (LTR) from HIV-1
    681..806     +  misc_feature   HIV-1 Ψ: packaging signal of human immunodeficiency virus type 1
    790..1128    +  CDS            HIV-1 gag (fragment): gag protein from human immunodeficiency virus 1; gag
   1303..1536    +  misc_feature   RRE: The Rev response element (RRE) of HIV-1 allows for Rev-dependent mRNA export from the nucleus to the cytoplasm.
   1913..2013    +  CDS            Rev (fragment): human immunodeficiency virus 1 (HIV-1) Rev protein; rev; enhances nuclear export of unspliced and incompletely spliced viral mRNAs
   2028..2143    +  misc_feature   cPPT/CTS: central polypurine tract and central termination sequence of HIV-1 (lacking the first T)
   2201..2504    +  enhancer       CMV enhancer: human cytomegalovirus immediate early enhancer
   2505..2708    +  promoter       CMV promoter: human cytomegalovirus (CMV) immediate early promoter
   2793..2861    +  misc_feature   MCS (fragment): multiple cloning site
   2867..4108    +  CDS            TARDBP: TADBP_HUMAN - Also known as TDP43. Experimental evidence at protein level: Swiss-Prot protein existence level 1. RNA-binding protein that is involved in various steps of RNA biogenesis and processing (PubMed:23519609). Preferentially binds, via its two RNA recognition motifs RRM1 and RRM2, to GU-repeats on RNA molecules predominantly localized within long introns and in the 3'UTR of mRNAs (PubMed:23519609, PubMed:24240615, PubMed:24464995). In turn, regulates the splicing of many non-coding and protein-coding RNAs including proteins involved in neuronal survival, as well as mRNAs that encode p
   4141..4640    +  promoter       PGK promoter: mouse phosphoglycerate kinase 1 promoter
   4661..5260    +  CDS            PuroR: puromycin N-acetyltransferase; pac from Streptomyces alboniger; confers resistance to puromycin
   5274..5862    +  misc_feature   WPRE: woodchuck hepatitis virus posttranscriptional regulatory element
   5879..6397    +  CDS            nef (fragment): NEF_HV1BR - Experimental evidence at protein level: Swiss-Prot protein existence level 1. Extracellular Nef protein targets CD4(+) T-lymphocytes for apoptosis by interacting with CXCR4 surface receptors (PubMed:14990729). From Human immunodeficiency virus type 1 group M subtype B (isolate BRU/LAI) (HIV-1).
   6445..6702    +  LTR            5' LTR (truncated): truncated 5' long terminal repeat (LTR) from HIV-1
   6855..6871    -  protein_bind   lac operator: The lac repressor binds to the lac operator to inhibit transcription in E. coli. This inhibition can be relieved by adding lactose or isopropyl-β-D-thiogalactopyranoside (IPTG). lac repressor encoded by lacI
   6879..6909    -  promoter       lac promoter: promoter for the E. coli lac operon
   6924..6945    -  protein_bind   CAP binding site: CAP binding activates transcription in the presence of cAMP. E. coli catabolite activator protein
   6958..7050    -  CDS            lacI (fragment): lac repressor; lacI; The lac repressor binds to the lac operator to inhibit transcription in E. coli. This inhibition can be relieved by adding lactose or isopropyl-β-D-thiogalactopyranoside (IPTG).
   7233..7821    -  rep_origin     ori: high-copy-number ColE1/pMB1/pBR322/pUC origin of replication
   7992..8852    -  CDS            AmpR: β-lactamase; bla; confers resistance to ampicillin, carbenicillin, and related antibiotics
   8853..8957    -  promoter       AmpR promoter: bla
   9005..9139    +  polyA_signal   SV40 poly(A) signal: SV40 polyadenylation signal
   9306..329     +  CDS            nef (fragment) (across the origin): NEF_HV1BR - Experimental evidence at protein level: Swiss-Prot protein existence level 1. Extracellular Nef protein targets CD4(+) T-lymphocytes for apoptosis by interacting with CXCR4 surface receptors (PubMed:14990729). From Human immunodeficiency virus type 1 group M subtype B (isolate BRU/LAI) (HIV-1).
>Addgene plasmid #133758 | pLVX-Puro-TDP-43-K263E | addgene full sequence | sequence record 264525 | Addgene NGS Result
TGGAAGGGCTAATTCACTCCCAAAGAAGACAAGATATCCTTGATCTGTGGATCTACCACACACAAGGCTA
CTTCCCTGATTAGCAGAACTACACACCAGGGCCAGGGGTCAGATATCCACTGACCTTTGGATGGTGCTAC
AAGCTAGTACCAGTTGAGCCAGATAAGGTAGAAGAGGCCAATAAAGGAGAGAACACCAGCTTGTTACACC
CTGTGAGCCTGCATGGGATGGATGACCCGGAGAGAGAAGTGTTAGAGTGGAGGTTTGACAGCCGCCTAGC
ATTTCATCACGTGGCCCGAGAGCTGCATCCGGAGTACTTCAAGAACTGCTGATATCGAGCTTGCTACAAG
GGACTTTCCGCTGGGGACTTTCCAGGGAGGCGTGGCCTGGGCGGGACTGGGGAGTGGCGAGCCCTCAGAT
CCTGCATATAAGCAGCTGCTTTTTGCCTGTACTGGGTCTCTCTGGTTAGACCAGATCTGAGCCTGGGAGC
TCTCTGGCTAACTAGGGAACCCACTGCTTAAGCCTCAATAAAGCTTGCCTTGAGTGCTTCAAGTAGTGTG
TGCCCGTCTGTTGTGTGACTCTGGTAACTAGAGATCCCTCAGACCCTTTTAGTCAGTGTGGAAAATCTCT
AGCAGTGGCGCCCGAACAGGGACTTGAAAGCGAAAGGGAAACCAGAGGAGCTCTCTCGACGCAGGACTCG
GCTTGCTGAAGCGCGCACGGCAAGAGGCGAGGGGCGGCGACTGGTGAGTACGCCAAAAATTTTGACTAGC
GGAGGCTAGAAGGAGAGAGATGGGTGCGAGAGCGTCAGTATTAAGCGGGGGAGAATTAGATCGCGATGGG
AAAAAATTCGGTTAAGGCCAGGGGGAAAGAAAAAATATAAATTAAAACATATAGTATGGGCAAGCAGGGA
GCTAGAACGATTCGCAGTTAATCCTGGCCTGTTAGAAACATCAGAAGGCTGTAGACAAATACTGGGACAG
CTACAACCATCCCTTCAGACAGGATCAGAAGAACTTAGATCATTATATAATACAGTAGCAACCCTCTATT
GTGTGCATCAAAGGATAGAGATAAAAGACACCAAGGAAGCTTTAGACAAGATAGAGGAAGAGCAAAACAA
AAGTAAGACCACCGCACAGCAAGCGGCCGGCCGCTGATCTTCAGACCTGGAGGAGGAGATATGAGGGACA
ATTGGAGAAGTGAATTATATAAATATAAAGTAGTAAAAATTGAACCATTAGGAGTAGCACCCACCAAGGC
AAAGAGAAGAGTGGTGCAGAGAGAAAAAAGAGCAGTGGGAATAGGAGCTTTGTTCCTTGGGTTCTTGGGA
GCAGCAGGAAGCACTATGGGCGCAGCGTCAATGACGCTGACGGTACAGGCCAGACAATTATTGTCTGGTA
TAGTGCAGCAGCAGAACAATTTGCTGAGGGCTATTGAGGCGCAACAGCATCTGTTGCAACTCACAGTCTG
GGGCATCAAGCAGCTCCAGGCAAGAATCCTGGCTGTGGAAAGATACCTAAAGGATCAACAGCTCCTGGGG
ATTTGGGGTTGCTCTGGAAAACTCATTTGCACCACTGCTGTGCCTTGGAATGCTAGTTGGAGTAATAAAT
CTCTGGAACAGATTTGGAATCACACGACCTGGATGGAGTGGGACAGAGAAATTAACAATTACACAAGCTT
AATACACTCCTTAATTGAAGAATCGCAAAACCAGCAAGAAAAGAATGAACAAGAATTATTGGAATTAGAT
AAATGGGCAAGTTTGTGGAATTGGTTTAACATAACAAATTGGCTGTGGTATATAAAATTATTCATAATGA
TAGTAGGAGGCTTGGTAGGTTTAAGAATAGTTTTTGCTGTACTTTCTATAGTGAATAGAGTTAGGCAGGG
ATATTCACCATTATCGTTTCAGACCCACCTCCCAACCCCGAGGGGACCCGACAGGCCCGAAGGAATAGAA
GAAGAAGGTGGAGAGAGAGACAGAGACAGATCCATTCGATTAGTGAACGGATCTCGACGGTATCGCCTTT
AAAAGAAAAGGGGGGATTGGGGGGTACAGTGCAGGGGAAAGAATAGTAGACATAATAGCAACAGACATAC
AAACTAAAGAATTACAAAAACAAATTACAAAAATTCAAAATTTTCGGGTTTATTACAGGGACAGCAGAGA
TCCAGTTTATCGATAAGCTTGGGAGTTCCGCGTTACATAACTTACGGTAAATGGCCCGCCTGGCTGACCG
CCCAACGACCCCCGCCCATTGACGTCAATAATGACGTATGTTCCCATAGTAACGCCAATAGGGACTTTCC
ATTGACGTCAATGGGTGGAGTATTTACGGTAAACTGCCCACTTGGCAGTACATCAAGTGTATCATATGCC
AAGTACGCCCCCTATTGACGTCAATGACGGTAAATGGCCCGCCTGGCATTATGCCCAGTACATGACCTTA
TGGGACTTTCCTACTTGGCAGTACATCTACGTATTAGTCATCGCTATTACCATGGTGATGCGGTTTTGGC
AGTACATCAATGGGCGTGGATAGCGGTTTGACTCACGGGGATTTCCAAGTCTCCACCCCATTGACGTCAA
TGGGAGTTTGTTTTGGCACCAAAATCAACGGGACTTTCCAAAATGTCGTAACAACTCCGCCCCATTGACG
CAAATGGGCGGTAGGCGTGTACGGTGGGAGGTCTATATAAGCAGAGCTCGTTTAGTGAACCGTCAGATCG
CCTGGAGACGCCATCCACGCTGTTTTGACCTCCATAGAAGACACCGACTCTACTAGAGGATCGCTAGCGC
TACCGGACTCAGATCTCGAGCTCAAGCTTCGAATTCTGCAGTCGACGGTACCGCGGGCCCGCCACCATGT
CTGAATATATTCGGGTAACCGAAGATGAGAACGATGAGCCCATTGAAATACCATCGGAAGACGATGGGAC
GGTGCTGCTCTCCACGGTTACAGCCCAGTTTCCAGGGGCGTGTGGGCTTCGCTACAGGAATCCAGTGTCT
CAGTGTATGAGAGGTGTCCGGCTGGTAGAAGGAATTCTGCATGCCCCAGATGCTGGCTGGGGAAATCTGG
TGTATGTTGTCAACTATCCAAAAGATAACAAAAGAAAAATGGATGAGACAGATGCTTCATCAGCAGTGAA
AGTGAAAAGAGCAGTCCAGAAAACATCCGATTTAATAGTGTTGGGTCTCCCATGGAAAACAACCGAACAG
GACCTGAAAGAGTATTTTAGTACCTTTGGAGAAGTTCTTATGGTGCAGGTCAAGAAAGATCTTAAGACTG
GTCATTCAAAGGGGTTTGGCTTTGTTCGTTTTACGGAATATGAAACACAAGTGAAAGTAATGTCACAGCG
ACATATGATAGATGGACGATGGTGTGACTGCAAACTTCCTAATTCTAAGCAAAGCCAAGATGAGCCTTTG
AGAAGCAGAAAAGTGTTTGTGGGGCGCTGTACAGAGGACATGACTGAGGATGAGCTGCGGGAGTTCTTCT
CTCAGTACGGGGATGTGATGGATGTCTTCATCCCCAAGCCATTCAGGGCCTTTGCCTTTGTTACATTTGC
AGATGATCAGATTGCGCAGTCTCTTTGTGGAGAGGACTTGATCATTAAAGGAATCAGCGTTCATATATCC
AATGCCGAACCTGAGCACAATAGCAATAGACAGTTAGAAAGAAGTGGAAGATTTGGTGGTAATCCAGGTG
GCTTTGGGAATCAGGGTGGATTTGGTAATAGCAGAGGGGGTGGAGCTGGTTTGGGAAACAATCAAGGTAG
TAATATGGGTGGTGGGATGAACTTTGGTGCGTTCAGCATTAATCCAGCCATGATGGCTGCCGCCCAGGCA
GCACTACAGAGCAGTTGGGGTATGATGGGCATGTTAGCCAGCCAGCAGAACCAGTCAGGCCCATCGGGTA
ATAACCAAAACCAAGGCAACATGCAGAGGGAGCCAAACCAGGCCTTCGGTTCTGGAAATAACTCTTATAG
TGGCTCTAATTCTGGTGCAGCAATTGGTTGGGGATCAGCATCCAATGCAGGGTCGGGCAGTGGTTTTAAT
GGAGGCTTTGGCTCAAGCATGGATTCTAAGTCTTCTGGCTGGGGAATGTAGGGGATCCCGCGACTCTAGA
TAATTCTACCGGGTAGGGGAGGCGCTTTTCCCAAGGCAGTCTGGAGCATGCGCTTTAGCAGCCCCGCTGG
GCACTTGGCGCTACACAAGTGGCCTCTGGCCTCGCACACATTCCACATCCACCGGTAGGCGCCAACCGGC
TCCGTTCTTTGGTGGCCCCTTCGCGCCACCTTCTACTCCTCCCCTAGTCAGGAAGTTCCCCCCCGCCCCG
CAGCTCGCGTCGTGCAGGACGTGACAAATGGAAGTAGCACGTCTCACTAGTCTCGTGCAGATGGACAGCA
CCGCTGAGCAATGGAAGCGGGTAGGCCTTTGGGGCAGCGGCCAATAGCAGCTTTGCTCCTTCGCTTTCTG
GGCTCAGAGGCTGGGAAGGGGTGGGTCCGGGGGCGGGCTCAGGGGCGGGCTCAGGGGCGGGGCGGGCGCC
CGAAGGTCCTCCGGAGGCCCGGCATTCTGCACGCTTCAAAAGCGCACGTCTGCCGCGCTGTTCTCCTCTT
CCTCATCTCCGGGCCTTTCGACCTGCAGCCCAAGCTTACCATGACCGAGTACAAGCCCACGGTGCGCCTC
GCCACCCGCGACGACGTCCCCAGGGCCGTACGCACCCTCGCCGCCGCGTTCGCCGACTACCCCGCCACGC
GCCACACCGTCGATCCGGACCGCCACATCGAGCGGGTCACCGAGCTGCAAGAACTCTTCCTCACGCGCGT
CGGGCTCGACATCGGCAAGGTGTGGGTCGCGGACGACGGCGCCGCGGTGGCGGTCTGGACCACGCCGGAG
AGCGTCGAAGCGGGGGCGGTGTTCGCCGAGATCGGCCCGCGCATGGCCGAGTTGAGCGGTTCCCGGCTGG
CCGCGCAGCAACAGATGGAAGGCCTCCTGGCGCCGCACCGGCCCAAGGAGCCCGCGTGGTTCCTGGCCAC
CGTCGGCGTCTCGCCCGACCACCAGGGCAAGGGTCTGGGCAGCGCCGTCGTGCTCCCCGGAGTGGAGGCG
GCCGAGCGCGCCGGGGTGCCCGCCTTCCTGGAGACCTCCGCGCCCCGCAACCTCCCCTTCTACGAGCGGC
TCGGCTTCACCGTCACCGCCGACGTCGAGGTGCCCGAAGGACCGCGCACCTGGTGCATGACCCGCAAGCC
CGGTGCCTGACCGCGTCTGGAACAATCAACCTCTGGATTACAAAATTTGTGAAAGATTGACTGGTATTCT
TAACTATGTTGCTCCTTTTACGCTATGTGGATACGCTGCTTTAATGCCTTTGTATCATGCTATTGCTTCC
CGTATGGCTTTCATTTTCTCCTCCTTGTATAAATCCTGGTTGCTGTCTCTTTATGAGGAGTTGTGGCCCG
TTGTCAGGCAACGTGGCGTGGTGTGCACTGTGTTTGCTGACGCAACCCCCACTGGTTGGGGCATTGCCAC
CACCTGTCAGCTCCTTTCCGGGACTTTCGCTTTCCCCCTCCCTATTGCCACGGCGGAACTCATCGCCGCC
TGCCTTGCCCGCTGCTGGACAGGGGCTCGGCTGTTGGGCACTGACAATTCCGTGGTGTTGTCGGGGAAGC
TGACGTCCTTTCCATGGCTGCTCGCCTGTGTTGCCACCTGGATTCTGCGCGGGACGTCCTTCTGCTACGT
CCCTTCGGCCCTCAATCCAGCGGACCTTCCTTCCCGCGGCCTGCTGCCGGCTCTGCGGCCTCTTCCGCGT
CTTCGCCTTCGCCCTCAGACGAGTCGGATCTCCCTTTGGGCCGCCTCCCCGCCTGGAATTAATTCTGCAG
TCGAGACCTAGAAAAACATGGAGCAATCACAAGTAGCAATACAGCAGCTACCAATGCTGATTGTGCCTGG
CTAGAAGCACAAGAGGAGGAGGAGGTGGGTTTTCCAGTCACACCTCAGGTACCTTTAAGACCAATGACTT
ACAAGGCAGCTGTAGATCTTAGCCACTTTTTAAAAGAAAAGAGGGGACTGGAAGGGCTAATTCACTCCCA
ACGAAGACAAGATATCCTTGATCTGTGGATCTACCACACACAAGGCTACTTCCCTGATTAGCAGAACTAC
ACACCAGGGCCAGGGGTCAGATATCCACTGACCTTTGGATGGTGCTACAAGCTAGTACCAGTTGAGCCAG
ATAAGGTAGAAGAGGCCAATAAAGGAGAGAACACCAGCTTGTTACACCCTGTGAGCCTGCATGGGATGGA
TGACCCGGAGAGAGAAGTGTTAGAGTGGAGGTTTGACAGCCGCCTAGCATTTCATCACGTGGCCCGAGAG
CTGCATCCGGAGTACTTCAAGAACTGCTGATATCGAGCTTGCTACAAGGGACTTTCCGCTGGGGACTTTC
CAGGGAGGCGTGGCCTGGGCGGGACTGGGGAGTGGCGAGCCCTCAGATCCTGCATATAAGCAGCTGCTTT
TTGCCTGTACTGGGTCTCTCTGGTTAGACCAGATCTGAGCCTGGGAGCTCTCTGGCTAACTAGGGAACCC
ACTGCTTAAGCCTCAATAAAGCTTGCCTTGAGTGCTTCAAGTAGTGTGTGCCCGTCTGTTGTGTGACTCT
GGTAACTAGAGATCCCTCAGACCCTTTTAGTCAGTGTGGAAAATCTCTAGCAGTAGTAGTTCATGTCATC
TTATTATTCAGTATTTATAACTTGCAAAGAAATGAATATCAGAGAGTGAGAGGCCTTGACATTGCTAGCG
TTTTACCGTCGACCTCTAGCTAGAGCTTGGCGTAATCATGGTCATAGCTGTTTCCTGTGTGAAATTGTTA
TCCGCTCACAATTCCACACAACATACGAGCCGGAAGCATAAAGTGTAAAGCCTGGGGTGCCTAATGAGTG
AGCTAACTCACATTAATTGCGTTGCGCTCACTGCCCGCTTTCCAGTCGGGAAACCTGTCGTGCCAGCTGC
ATTAATGAATCGGCCAACGCGCGGGGAGAGGCGGTTTGCGTATTGGGCGCTCTTCCGCTTCCTCGCTCAC
TGACTCGCTGCGCTCGGTCGTTCGGCTGCGGCGAGCGGTATCAGCTCACTCAAAGGCGGTAATACGGTTA
TCCACAGAATCAGGGGATAACGCAGGAAAGAACATGTGAGCAAAAGGCCAGCAAAAGGCCAGGAACCGTA
AAAAGGCCGCGTTGCTGGCGTTTTTCCATAGGCTCCGCCCCCCTGACGAGCATCACAAAAATCGACGCTC
AAGTCAGAGGTGGCGAAACCCGACAGGACTATAAAGATACCAGGCGTTTCCCCCTGGAAGCTCCCTCGTG
CGCTCTCCTGTTCCGACCCTGCCGCTTACCGGATACCTGTCCGCCTTTCTCCCTTCGGGAAGCGTGGCGC
TTTCTCATAGCTCACGCTGTAGGTATCTCAGTTCGGTGTAGGTCGTTCGCTCCAAGCTGGGCTGTGTGCA
CGAACCCCCCGTTCAGCCCGACCGCTGCGCCTTATCCGGTAACTATCGTCTTGAGTCCAACCCGGTAAGA
CACGACTTATCGCCACTGGCAGCAGCCACTGGTAACAGGATTAGCAGAGCGAGGTATGTAGGCGGTGCTA
CAGAGTTCTTGAAGTGGTGGCCTAACTACGGCTACACTAGAAGAACAGTATTTGGTATCTGCGCTCTGCT
GAAGCCAGTTACCTTCGGAAAAAGAGTTGGTAGCTCTTGATCCGGCAAACAAACCACCGCTGGTAGCGGT
GGTTTTTTTGTTTGCAAGCAGCAGATTACGCGCAGAAAAAAAGGATCTCAAGAAGATCCTTTGATCTTTT
CTACGGGGTCTGACGCTCAGTGGAACGAAAACTCACGTTAAGGGATTTTGGTCATGAGATTATCAAAAAG
GATCTTCACCTAGATCCTTTTAAATTAAAAATGAAGTTTTAAATCAATCTAAAGTATATATGAGTAAACT
TGGTCTGACAGTTACCAATGCTTAATCAGTGAGGCACCTATCTCAGCGATCTGTCTATTTCGTTCATCCA
TAGTTGCCTGACTCCCCGTCGTGTAGATAACTACGATACGGGAGGGCTTACCATCTGGCCCCAGTGCTGC
AATGATACCGCGAGACCCACGCTCACCGGCTCCAGATTTATCAGCAATAAACCAGCCAGCCGGAAGGGCC
GAGCGCAGAAGTGGTCCTGCAACTTTATCCGCCTCCATCCAGTCTATTAATTGTTGCCGGGAAGCTAGAG
TAAGTAGTTCGCCAGTTAATAGTTTGCGCAACGTTGTTGCCATTGCTACAGGCATCGTGGTGTCACGCTC
GTCGTTTGGTATGGCTTCATTCAGCTCCGGTTCCCAACGATCAAGGCGAGTTACATGATCCCCCATGTTG
TGCAAAAAAGCGGTTAGCTCCTTCGGTCCTCCGATCGTTGTCAGAAGTAAGTTGGCCGCAGTGTTATCAC
TCATGGTTATGGCAGCACTGCATAATTCTCTTACTGTCATGCCATCCGTAAGATGCTTTTCTGTGACTGG
TGAGTACTCAACCAAGTCATTCTGAGAATAGTGTATGCGGCGACCGAGTTGCTCTTGCCCGGCGTCAATA
CGGGATAATACCGCGCCACATAGCAGAACTTTAAAAGTGCTCATCATTGGAAAACGTTCTTCGGGGCGAA
AACTCTCAAGGATCTTACCGCTGTTGAGATCCAGTTCGATGTAACCCACTCGTGCACCCAACTGATCTTC
AGCATCTTTTACTTTCACCAGCGTTTCTGGGTGAGCAAAAACAGGAAGGCAAAATGCCGCAAAAAAGGGA
ATAAGGGCGACACGGAAATGTTGAATACTCATACTCTTCCTTTTTCAATATTATTGAAGCATTTATCAGG
GTTATTGTCTCATGAGCGGATACATATTTGAATGTATTTAGAAAAATAAACAAATAGGGGTTCCGCGCAC
ATTTCCCCGAAAAGTGCCACCTGACGTCGACGGATCGGGAGATCAACTTGTTTATTGCAGCTTATAATGG
TTACAAATAAAGCAATAGCATCACAAATTTCACAAATAAAGCATTTTTTTCACTGCATTCTAGTTGTGGT
TTGTCCAAACTCATCAATGTATCTTATCATGTCTGGATCAACTGGATAACTCAAGCTAACCAAAATCATC
CCAAACTTCCCACCCCATACCCTATTACCACTGCCAATTACCTGTGGTTTCATTTACTCTAAACCTGTGA
TTCCTCTGAATTATTTTCATTTTAAAGAAATTGTATTTGTTAAATATGTACTACAAACTTAGTAGT
